Addgene plasmid #236273: BtARR2 Cys-less
Purpose: Bacterial expression of bovine arrestin-2 C59V, C125S, C140L, C150V, C242V, C251V, C269S
Depositing lab: Vsevolod Gurevich. Depositing organization: Vanderbilt University. Publication: Identification of receptor binding-induced conformational changes in non-visual arrestins. Zhuo Y, Vishnivetskiy SA, Zhan X, Gurevich VV, Klug CS. J Biol Chem. 2014 Jul 25;289(30):20991-1002. doi: 10.1074/jbc.M114.560680. Epub 2014 May 27. PubMed 24867953.
Backbone
  Vector backbone: pTrcHisB
  Backbone manufacturer: ThermoFisher
  Backbone size w/o insert (bp): 4400
  Vector type: Bacterial Expression
Growth in bacteria
  Bacterial resistance: Ampicillin, 100 μg/mL
  Growth temperature: 30°C
  Growth strain: DH5alpha
  Copy number: High Copy
Gene/Insert
  Gene/Insert name: arrestin-2 (alt name: clone eCBS1a)
  Species: B. taurus (bovine)
  Mutation: C59V, C125S, C140L, C150V, C242V, C251V, C269S
  Entrez Gene: ARRB2
  Promoter: lac
  Cloning method: Restriction Enzyme; 5′ cloning site Eco RI (unknown if destroyed); 3′ cloning site Hind III (unknown if destroyed)
Terms and licenses: Academic/Nonprofit Terms; Industry Terms: Not Available to Industry
Depositor comments: The arrestin coding sequence was cloned into the pTrcHisB vector between NcoI and HindIII sites, removing the His tag.
How to cite: BtARR2 Cys-less was a gift from Vsevolod Gurevich (Addgene plasmid # 236273 ; http://n2t.net/addgene:236273 ; RRID:Addgene_236273)
