[The description below was written by a language model from this plasmid's Addgene catalogue record and pLannotate feature annotations shown in this document.]
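Description:
BtARR2 Cys-less is a bacterial expression plasmid built on the pTrcHisB backbone that produces a cysteine-free version of bovine arrestin-2. It is propagated in E. coli through a high-copy ColE1/pMB1-type origin and selected with ampicillin via the β-lactamase gene. The backbone also retains the pBR322 bom region and only a fragment of rop. A lacI gene driven by the lacIq promoter is carried on the plasmid, supplying enough lac repressor to keep expression off until induction.

The catalogue lists the promoter as "lac", but the annotated sequence shows the trc promoter, a strong trp/lac UV5 hybrid. It is followed by a lac operator, so transcription is IPTG-inducible. Downstream lie the rrnG antiterminator and a short synthetic minicistron whose ribosome binding site enhances translation of the following open reading frame. The arrestin coding sequence comes next, and transcription ends at the rrnB T1 and T2 terminators.

According to the depositor, the insert was cloned between NcoI and HindIII, which removes the vector's His tag, so the protein is expressed untagged. The catalogue's cloning-site field instead names EcoRI as the 5′ site. The insert carries seven substitutions that replace cysteines: C59V, C125S, C140L, C150V, C242V, C251V and C269S. The Entrez field points to ARRB2, whereas the feature annotation matches the coding sequence to bovine ARRB1 (β-arrestin-1), which is the protein called arrestin-2 in the systematic nomenclature.

The record's stated purpose is simply bacterial expression of this mutant. The associated publication concerns receptor-binding-induced conformational changes in non-visual arrestins. A cysteine-less protein is generally useful as a base into which single cysteines can be reintroduced for site-specific labelling, though the record does not spell this out.
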