Features (pLannotate 1.2.2; 17 found; start..end, strand, type, name):
      3..20      +  promoter       tet promoter (fragment): E. coli promoter for tetracycline efflux protein gene
     16..117     -  CDS            yciV (fragment): RNAAM_ECOLI - Also known as trpH From Escherichia coli (strain K12).
    193..222     +  promoter       trc promoter: strong E. coli promoter; hybrid between the trp and lac UV5 promoters
    230..246     +  protein_bind   lac operator: The lac repressor binds to the lac operator to inhibit transcription in E. coli. This inhibition can be relieved by adding lactose or isopropyl-β-D-thiogalactopyranoside (IPTG). lac repressor encoded by lacI
    263..332     +  misc_feature   rrnG antiterminator: antiterminator from the E. coli rrnG leader region (Berg et al., 1989)
    383..409     +  CDS            minicistron: synthetic cistron containing a ribosome binding site (Shine-Dalgarno sequence), for enhancing the bacterial expression of a downstream cistron (Schoner, 1997) This first cistron should terminate 3 bp upstream of the ATG for the second cistron.
    413..1666    +  CDS            ARRB1: ARRB1_BOVIN - Experimental evidence at protein level: Swiss-Prot protein existence level 1. Functions in regulating agonist-mediated G-protein coupled receptor (GPCR) signaling by mediating both receptor desensitization and resensitization processes. During homologous desensitization, beta- arrestins bind to the GPRK-phosphorylated receptor and sterically preclude its coupling to the cognate G-protein; the binding appears to require additional receptor determinants exposed only in the active receptor conformation. The beta-arrestins target many receptors for internalization by acting as endocy
   1841..1956    +  ncRNA          5S rRNA: Accession: RF00001 - 5S ribosomal RNA
   1960..2046    +  terminator     rrnB T1 terminator: Escherichia coli rrnB; transcription terminator T1 from the E. coli rrnB gene
   2138..2165    +  terminator     rrnB T2 terminator: transcription terminator T2 from the E. coli rrnB gene
   2184..2275    +  promoter       AmpR promoter: bla
   2276..3136    +  CDS            AmpR: β-lactamase; bla; confers resistance to ampicillin, carbenicillin, and related antibiotics
   3307..3895    +  rep_origin     ori: high-copy-number ColE1/pMB1/pBR322/pUC origin of replication
   4081..4221    -  misc_feature   bom: basis of mobility region from pBR322
   4323..4363    -  CDS            rop (fragment): Rop protein, which maintains plasmids at low copy number; rop
   4407..4484    +  promoter       lacIq promoter: lacI (mutant); In the lacIq allele, a single base change in the promoter boosts expression of the lacI gene about 10-fold.
   4485..5567    +  CDS            lacI: lac repressor; lacI; The lac repressor binds to the lac operator to inhibit transcription in E. coli. This inhibition can be relieved by adding lactose or isopropyl-β-D-thiogalactopyranoside (IPTG).
>Addgene plasmid #236273 | BtARR2 Cys-less | addgene full sequence | sequence record 472926 | Addgene NGS Result
GTTTGACAGCTTATCATCGACTGCACGGTGCACCAATGCTTCTGGCGTCAGGCAGCCATCGGAAGCTGTG
GTATGGCTGTGCAGGTCGTAAATCACTGCATAATTCGTGTCGCTCAAGGCGCACTCCCGTTCTGGATAAT
GTTTTTTGCGCCGACATCATAACGGTTCTGGCAAATATTCTGAAATGAGCTGTTGACAATTAATCATCCG
GCTCGTATAATGTGTGGAATTGTGAGCGGATAACAATTTCACACAGGAAACAGCGCCGCTGAGAAAAAGC
GAAGCGGCACTGCTCTTTAACAATTTATCAGACAATCTGTGTGGGCACTCGACCGGAATTATCGATTAAC
TTTATTATTAAAAATTAAAGAGGTATATATTAATGTATCGATTAAATAAGGAGGAATAAACCATGGGCGA
CAAAGGGACGCGGGTGTTCAAGAAGGCGAGCCCCAATGGAAAGCTCACCGTCTATCTGGGAAAGCGGGAC
TTTGTGGACCACATCGACCTCGTGGAGCCCGTGGATGGAGTGGTTCTTGTGGATCCGGAGTATCTCAAGG
AGAGGAGAGTCTATGTGACGCTCACGGTCGCCTTCCGCTACGGACGGGAGGACCTGGACGTCCTGGGCCT
GACCTTTCGCAAGGACCTGTTTGTGGCCAACGTGCAGTCTTTCCCGCCGGCCCCTGAGGACAAGAAGCCC
CTGACGCGTCTGCAGGAGCGCCTCATCAAGAAGCTGGGCGAGCATGCCTACCCTTTCACCTTTGAGATCC
CTCCGAACCTGCCAAGCTCTGTGACTTTGCAGCCGGGACCTGAAGATACAGGGAAGGCTTTAGGTGTCGA
CTACGAAGTGAAAGCCTTCGTTGCGGAGAACCTGGAGGAGAAGATCCACAAGCGGAACTCCGTACGCCTG
GTCATCCGGAAGGTTCAGTATGCCCCAGAGAGGCCCGGGCCCCAGCCCACGGCCGAGACCACCAGGCAGT
TCCTCATGTCAGACAAGCCCTTGCATCTGGAGGCCTCCCTGGACAAGGAGATCTACTACCACGGAGAACC
CATCAGTGTCAACGTCCATGTCACCAACAACACCAACAAGACGGTGAAGAAGATCAAGATCTCGGTGCGC
CAGTATGCAGACATCGTTCTGTTCAACACAGCCCAGTACAAGGTCCCTGTGGCCATGGAAGAGGCTGATG
ACACAGTGGCACCCAGCTCTACGTTCAGCAAGGTCTACACGCTGACCCCCTTCCTGGCCAACAATCGAGA
GAAGCGGGGCCTCGCTCTAGACGGGAAGCTCAAACACGAGGACACGAACCTGGCCTCGAGCACCCTGTTG
AGGGAAGGAGCCAACCGGGAAATCCTGGGCATCATTGTTTCCTACAAAGTGAAAGTGAAGCTGGTGGTGT
CTCGTGGCGGCCTGTTGGGAGATCTTGCATCCAGTGATGTGGCCGTGGAACTGCCTTTCACCCTAATGCA
CCCCAAGCCCAAAGAGGAACCCCCACACCGGGAAGTTCCAGAGCACGAGACGCCGGTAGATACCAATCTC
ATAGAACTTGACACCAACGATGACGACATTGTGTTCGAAGACTTTGCCCGCCAGAGACTAAAAGGCATGA
AGGATGACAAGGAGGAAGAGGAGGATGGTACCGGCTCTCCGCGGCTCAACGACAGATAGACTGGGGCTGC
CCTCCCTCCGGGCAGCTCCAGGTCCACTCTCATGCACTAGGATGCTTGTTCGTCTTCTTCCTGTCCTGGC
TAAGCTTGGCTGTTTTGGCGGATGAGAGAAGATTTTCAGCCTGATACAGATTAAATCAGAACGCAGAAGC
GGTCTGATAAAACAGAATTTGCCTGGCGGCAGTAGCGCGGTGGTCCCACCTGACCCCATGCCGAACTCAG
AAGTGAAACGCCGTAGCGCCGATGGTAGTGTGGGGTCTCCCCATGCGAGAGTAGGGAACTGCCAGGCATC
AAATAAAACGAAAGGCTCAGTCGAAAGACTGGGCCTTTCGTTTTATCTGTTGTTTGTCGGTGAACGCTCT
CCTGAGTAGGACAAATCCGCCGGGAGCGGATTTGAACGTTGCGAAGCAACGGCCCGGAGGGTGGCGGGCA
GGACGCCCGCCATAAACTGCCAGGCATCAAATTAAGCAGAAGGCCATCCTGACGGATGGCCTTTTTGCGT
TTCTACAAACTCTTTTGTTTATTTTTCTAAATACATTCAAATATGTATCCGCTCATGAGACAATAACCCT
GATAAATGCTTCAATAATATTGAAAAAGGAAGAGTATGAGTATTCAACATTTCCGTGTCGCCCTTATTCC
CTTTTTTGCGGCATTTTGCCTTCCTGTTTTTGCTCACCCAGAAACGCTGGTGAAAGTAAAAGATGCTGAA
GATCAGTTGGGTGCACGAGTGGGTTACATCGAACTGGATCTCAACAGCGGTAAGATCCTTGAGAGTTTTC
GCCCCGAAGAACGTTTTCCAATGATGAGCACTTTTAAAGTTCTGCTATGTGGCGCGGTATTATCCCGTGT
TGACGCCGGGCAAGAGCAACTCGGTCGCCGCATACACTATTCTCAGAATGACTTGGTTGAGTACTCACCA
GTCACAGAAAAGCATCTTACGGATGGCATGACAGTAAGAGAATTATGCAGTGCTGCCATAACCATGAGTG
ATAACACTGCGGCCAACTTACTTCTGACAACGATCGGAGGACCGAAGGAGCTAACCGCTTTTTTGCACAA
CATGGGGGATCATGTAACTCGCCTTGATCGTTGGGAACCGGAGCTGAATGAAGCCATACCAAACGACGAG
CGTGACACCACGATGCCTGTAGCAATGGCAACAACGTTGCGCAAACTATTAACTGGCGAACTACTTACTC
TAGCTTCCCGGCAACAATTAATAGACTGGATGGAGGCGGATAAAGTTGCAGGACCACTTCTGCGCTCGGC
CCTTCCGGCTGGCTGGTTTATTGCTGATAAATCTGGAGCCGGTGAGCGTGGGTCTCGCGGTATCATTGCA
GCACTGGGGCCAGATGGTAAGCCCTCCCGTATCGTAGTTATCTACACGACGGGGAGTCAGGCAACTATGG
ATGAACGAAATAGACAGATCGCTGAGATAGGTGCCTCACTGATTAAGCATTGGTAACTGTCAGACCAAGT
TTACTCATATATACTTTAGATTGATTTAAAACTTCATTTTTAATTTAAAAGGATCTAGGTGAAGATCCTT
TTTGATAATCTCATGACCAAAATCCCTTAACGTGAGTTTTCGTTCCACTGAGCGTCAGACCCCGTAGAAA
AGATCAAAGGATCTTCTTGAGATCCTTTTTTTCTGCGCGTAATCTGCTGCTTGCAAACAAAAAAACCACC
GCTACCAGCGGTGGTTTGTTTGCCGGATCAAGAGCTACCAACTCTTTTTCCGAAGGTAACTGGCTTCAGC
AGAGCGCAGATACCAAATACTGTCCTTCTAGTGTAGCCGTAGTTAGGCCACCACTTCAAGAACTCTGTAG
CACCGCCTACATACCTCGCTCTGCTAATCCTGTTACCAGTGGCTGCTGCCAGTGGCGATAAGTCGTGTCT
TACCGGGTTGGACTCAAGACGATAGTTACCGGATAAGGCGCAGCGGTCGGGCTGAACGGGGGGTTCGTGC
ACACAGCCCAGCTTGGAGCGAACGACCTACACCGAACTGAGATACCTACAGCGTGAGCTATGAGAAAGCG
CCACGCTTCCCGAAGGGAGAAAGGCGGACAGGTATCCGGTAAGCGGCAGGGTCGGAACAGGAGAGCGCAC
GAGGGAGCTTCCAGGGGGAAACGCCTGGTATCTTTATAGTCCTGTCGGGTTTCGCCACCTCTGACTTGAG
CGTCGATTTTTGTGATGCTCGTCAGGGGGGCGGAGCCTATGGAAAAACGCCAGCAACGCGGCCTTTTTAC
GGTTCCTGGCCTTTTGCTGGCCTTTTGCTCACATGTTCTTTCCTGCGTTATCCCCTGATTCTGTGGATAA
CCGTATTACCGCCTTTGAGTGAGCTGATACCGCTCGCCGCAGCCGAACGACCGAGCGCAGCGAGTCAGTG
AGCGAGGAAGCGGAAGAGCGCCTGATGCGGTATTTTCTCCTTACGCATCTGTGCGGTATTTCACACCGCA
TATGGTGCACTCTCAGTACAATCTGCTCTGATGCCGCATAGTTAAGCCAGTATACACTCCGCTATCGCTA
CGTGACTGGGTCATGGCTGCGCCCCGACACCCGCCAACACCCGCTGACGCGCCCTGACGGGCTTGTCTGC
TCCCGGCATCCGCTTACAGACAAGCTGTGACCGTCTCCGGGAGCTGCATGTGTCAGAGGTTTTCACCGTC
ATCACCGAAACGCGCGAGGCAGCAGATCAATTCGCGCGCGAAGGCGAAGCGGCATGCATTTACGTTGACA
CCATCGAATGGTGCAAAACCTTTCGCGGTATGGCATGATAGCGCCCGGAAGAGAGTCAATTCAGGGTGGT
GAATGTGAAACCAGTAACGTTATACGATGTCGCAGAGTATGCCGGTGTCTCTTATCAGACCGTTTCCCGC
GTGGTGAACCAGGCCAGCCACGTTTCTGCGAAAACGCGGGAAAAAGTGGAAGCGGCGATGGCGGAGCTGA
ATTACATTCCCAACCGCGTGGCACAACAACTGGCGGGCAAACAGTCGTTGCTGATTGGCGTTGCCACCTC
CAGTCTGGCCCTGCACGCGCCGTCGCAAATTGTCGCGGCGATTAAATCTCGCGCCGATCAACTGGGTGCC
AGCGTGGTGGTGTCGATGGTAGAACGAAGCGGCGTCGAAGCCTGTAAAGCGGCGGTGCACAATCTTCTCG
CGCAACGCGTCAGTGGGCTGATCATTAACTATCCGCTGGATGACCAGGATGCCATTGCTGTGGAAGCTGC
CTGCACTAATGTTCCGGCGTTATTTCTTGATGTCTCTGACCAGACACCCATCAACAGTATTATTTTCTCC
CATGAAGACGGTACGCGACTGGGCGTGGAGCATCTGGTCGCATTGGGTCACCAGCAAATCGCGCTGTTAG
CGGGCCCATTAAGTTCTGTCTCGGCGCGTCTGCGTCTGGCTGGCTGGCATAAATATCTCACTCGCAATCA
AATTCAGCCGATAGCGGAACGGGAAGGCGACTGGAGTGCCATGTCCGGTTTTCAACAAACCATGCAAATG
CTGAATGAGGGCATCGTTCCCACTGCGATGCTGGTTGCCAACGATCAGATGGCGCTGGGCGCAATGCGCG
CCATTACCGAGTCCGGGCTGCGCGTTGGTGCGGATATCTCGGTAGTGGGATACGACGATACCGAAGACAG
CTCATGTTATATCCCGCCGTTAACCACCATCAAACAGGATTTTCGCCTGCTGGGGCAAACCAGCGTGGAC
CGCTTGCTGCAACTCTCTCAGGGCCAGGCGGTGAAGGGCAATCAGCTGTTGCCCGTCTCACTGGTGAAAA
GAAAAACCACCCTGGCGCCCAATACGCAAACCGCCTCTCCCCGCGCGTTGGCCGATTCATTAATGCAGCT
GGCACGACAGGTTTCCCGACTGGAAAGCGGGCAGTGAGCGCAACGCAATTAATGTAAGTTAGCGCGAATT
GATCTG
